>Addgene plasmid #194327 | CLYBL-Bxb1-LP-v2-TC | addgene full sequence | sequence record 380483 | Addgene NGS Result
AGTGGTGATTTTGTGCCGAGCTGCCGGTCGGGGAGCTGTTGGCTGGCTGGTGGCAGGATATATTGTGGTG
TAAACAAATTGACGCTTAGACAACTTAATAACACATTGCGGACGTTTTTAATGTACTGGGGTTGAACACT
CTGTGCCAGCAGGAGAATCATGCCAATGGGCCAATATACATTCTGACCCACAGTTTCATAATAAAATAAA
ATGGTTGTGGTTGTAAGCCACTATGTTTCAGAGTGGTTTGTTACACAGCAATAAATAACTAATATAGTAG
GCATACCATCAAGTCCAAAGTAGGTAGAGAAGAATGTAAATAGCAGAGCAAAACAGCATGACTGGTGGCT
GGGAGGCTTAAAACTGGGACAGGATCAGAGTCATGAAAGAAGTCAAAGAAATGGTTCAGAAGTAAGGCTG
AGACTGACTTACAAAAGCTGAAAGTCCCTTTAAGTTGGTGTTTGGTGCATTGGCAGGGGCAGGTATGGTG
ACTTAAAAGAGCCATGCTCAACAAGATCAAGCACAACACAATCACGGGTCACCCCAGCAGACCTTAGCGA
GTCTAGCCATTTCTTTGGTGGTGGTCACAGTCATGCTTCAGCCCAGTTTCCACTTGGACAAATGGTACAT
ATTTTCAATGAGATGAAAATTAAGATACAATCCATGTGCTCAGAGAGTGATCACAGCTCTGACTAAACAC
TGTGCCCCAAAGTGTTGAGGAATTGGGAAAACCTAGCTGAGTTAGTGGTCTCTTTTCTGTTACAATAAAG
CTCATAATGAAAATTAGCCTTCTTTGTTCTTCCCCAAGTCTTTCTTTCTAGACGAAACTACTTTCAACTG
TTTTAACTTCCTTACTGTTAACTTCCATATTTCTAGATAGTATGGTCAGACTGTTATTTCTTGACTTTTA
AATGTAAGATATTATCTACTGACTTCCTTCTATGTAAGATGAGGATTGAGCTCTCTTACCCTTCTCCCAA
CTAAGTCACGACGTTGTAAAACGACGGCCAGTCGCTAGCGAGCTCGGCGCGCCATAACTTCGTATAGCAT
ACATTATACGAAGTTAGAATTCGCCTTCTGCAGGAGCGTACAGAACCCAGGGCCCTGGCACCCGTGCTAC
CGGGTAGGGGAGGCGCTTTTCCCAAGGCAGTCTGGAGCATGCGCTTTAGCAGCCCCGCTGGGCACTTGGC
GCTACACAAGTGGCCTCTGGCCTCGCACACATTCCACATCCACCGGTAGGCGCCAACCGGCTCCGTTCTT
TGGTGGCCCCTTCGCGCCACCTTCCACTCCTCCCCTAGTCAGGAAGTTCCCCCCCGCCCCGCAGCTCGCG
TCGTGCAGGACGTGACAAATGGAAGTAGCACGTCTCACTAGTCTCGTGCAGATGGACAGCACCGCTGAGC
AATGGAAGCGGGTAGGCCTTTGGGGCAGCGGCCAATAGCAGCTTTGCTCCTTCGCTTTCTGGGCTCAGAG
GCTGGGAAGGGGTGGGTCCGGGGGCGGGCTCAGGGGCGGGCTCAGGGGCGGGGCGGGCGCCCGAAGGTCC
TCCGGAGGCCCGGCATTCTGCACGCTTCAAAAGCGCACGTCTGCCGCGCTGTTCTCCTCTTCCTCATCTC
CGGGCCTTTCGACCTGCAGGCCACCATGGTGAGCAAGGGCGAGGAGCTGTTCACCGGGGTGGTGCCCATC
CTGGTCGAGCTGGACGGCGACGTAAACGGCCACAAGTTCAGCGTGAGGGGCGAGGGCGAGGGCGATGCCA
CCAACGGCAAGCTGACCCTGAAGTTCATCTGCACCACCGGCAAGCTGCCCGTGCCCTGGCCCACCCTCGT
GACCACCCTGAGCCACGGCGTGCAGTGCTTCGCCCGCTACCCCGACCACATGAAGCAGCACGACTTCTTC
AAGTCCGCCATGCCCGAAGGCTACGTCCAGGAGCGCACCATCTTCTTCAAGGACGACGGCACCTACAAGA
CCCGCGCCGAGGTGAAGTTCGAGGGCGACACCCTAGTGAACCGCATCGAGCTGAAGGGCGTCGACTTCAA
GGAGGACGGCAACATCCTGGGGCACAAGCTGGAGTACAACTTCAACAGCCACAACATCTATATCATGGCC
GTCAAGCAGAAGAACGGCATCAAGGTGAACTTCAAGATCCGCCACAACGTGGAGGACGGCAGCGTGCAGC
TCGCCGACCACTACCAGCAGAACACCCCCATCGGCGACGGCCCCGTGCTGCTGCCCGACAGCCACTACCT
GAGCACCCAGTCCGTGCTGAGCAAAGACCCCAACGAGAAGCGCGATCACATGGTCCTGCTGGAGTTCCGC
ACCGCCGCCGGGATCACTCTCGGCATGGACGAGCTGTACAAGTAATCGATAACTGCAGCGCGGGGATCTC
ATGCTGGAGTTCTTCGCCCACCCCAACTTGTTTATTGCAGCTTATAATGGTTACAAATAAAGCAATAGCA
TCACAAATTTCACAAATAAAGCATTTTTTTCACTGCATTCTAGTTGTGGTTTGTCCAAACTCATCAATGT
ATCTTATCATGTCTAGATATACGTGGTTTGTCTGGTCAACCACCGCGGTCTCAGTGGTGTACGGTACAAA
CCCATATGCCAAGTTGACCAGTGCCGTTCCGGTGCTCACCGCGCGCGACGTCGCCGGAGCGGTCGAGTTC
TGGACCGACCGGCTCGGGTTCTCCCGGGACTTCGTGGAGGACGACTTCGCCGGTGTGGTCCGGGACGACG
TGACCCTGTTCATCAGCGCGGTCCAGGACCAGGTGGTGCCGGACAACACCCTGGCCTGGGTGTGGGTGCG
CGGCCTGGACGAGCTGTACGCCGAGTGGTCGGAGGTCGTGTCCACGAACTTCCGGGACGCCTCCGGGCCG
GCCATGACCGAGATCGGCGAGCAGCCGTGGGGGCGGGAGTTCGCCCTGCGCGACCCGGCCGGCAACTGCG
TGCACTTCGTGGCCGAGGAGCAGGACTGACATTCACTCCTCAGGTGCAGGCTGCCTATCAGAAGGTGGTG
GCTGGTGTGGCCAATGCCCTGGCTCACAAATACCACTGAGATCTTTTTCCCTCTGCCAAAAATTATGGGG
ACATCATGAAGCCCCTTGAGCATCTGACTTCTGGCTAATAAAGGAAATTTATTTTCATTGCAATAGTGTG
TTGGAATTTTTTGTGTCTCTCACTCGGAAGGACATATGGGAGGGCAAATCATTTAAAACATCAGAATGAG
TATTTGGTTTAGAGTTTGGCAACATATGCCCATATGCTGGCTGCCATGAACAAAGGTTGGCTATAAAGAG
GTCATCAGTATATGAAACAGCCCCCTGCTGTCCATTCCTTATTCCATAGAAAAGCCTTGACTTGAGGTTA
GATTTTTTTTATATTTTGTTTTGTGTTATTTTTTTCTTTAACATCCCTAAAATTTTCCTTACATGTTTTA
CTAGCCAGATTTTTCCTCCTCTCCTGACTACTCCCAGTCATAGCTGTCCCTCTTCTCTTATGAAGATCGG
ATCGCTACTAGAGGATGCACATGTGACCGAGGGAGGAGCTGCAAGAACTCTTCCTCACGATAACTTCGTA
TAGGAGACTTTATACGAAGTTAAGCGCTTCGTGAGACCACGAAGTAGTCCTCCTCATCCTTCCAACATAA
ATATATTTTGGGATTATATCAACATTCAATGTTACTTAAAGTGACCTTGTAAATATTTTCACAACTGAGC
CATGTTTGATTTGTATACTTATGTTTACTTTACTGTTTTTCCTGAAGTTAATAATTGCCTTGAATTTATT
TATTTCTTTAAAAATGTTTCATTACTCAGGACTGTAGTTTACATTACGATTCTTTGTGTTATACAGTTGA
TGGGTTTCTTTTCTTTCTTAATTTCTTTAAAAAATAGAGATGGGGTCTTACTATATTACCCAGGCTGGTC
TTGAAGTCCTGGGCTCAAGTGATCTTCCTGTCTCAGCCTACCAAGTAGCTGAGACTATAGGTGCAAAAAA
GCCACTATACCTGGCTAGTTTACAGGTTTTAACAAATGCATTATGCCACGTATCCATTATTACAGGATCA
CACAAGATATTTTCATTACCCTGAAAGCATCCCTGTGTTCCACCAATTCATCCTGCCTCCATGAGCCGCT
GGCAACCACTGATCTCTATAGTTTTGCCTTTTCTAAAATGTCATATAATTGGAATCATACAGTCTGTAGC
ATTTTCAGACTAGCTTTTAAAATTTGGCAATATGCATTTAAGGTTCCTCCTTAAATGTGAAGGGCATAGC
CAATGTGGCTTGATAGCTCATTTCTTTTTATTGGTGAATATTTCATTGTCTGGATGTTCCACAGTTTGTT
TATCCATTCACCTATTCAATTTGCTTTTTTTCTGTGTATCTATCACTAATTCAATACTGGACTCTCCAAC
AGAGCCGGGACACGAAGTGATCCGTTTAAACTATCAGTGTTTGACAGGATATATTGGCGGGTAAACCTAA
GAGAAAAGAGCGTTTATTAGAATAATCGGATATTTAAAAGGGCGTGAAAAGGTTTATCCGTTCGTCCATT
TGTATGTGCCAGCCGCCTTTGCGACGCTCACCGGGCTGGTTGCCCTCGCCGCTGGGCTGGCGGCCGTCTA
TGGCCCTGCAAACGCGCCAGAAACGCCGTCGAAGCCGTGTGCGAGACACCGCGGCCGCCGGCGTTGTGGA
TACCTCGCGGAAAACTTGGCCCTCACTGACAGATGAGGGGCGGACGTTGACACTTGAGGGGCCGACTCAC
CCGGCGCGGCGTTGACAGATGAGGGGCAGGCTCGATTTCGGCCGGCGACGTGGAGCTGGCCAGCCTCGCA
AATCGGCGAAAACGCCTGATTTTACGCGAGTTTCCCACAGATGATGTGGACAAGCCTGGGGATAAGTGCC
CTGCGGTATTGACACTTGAGGGGCGCGACTACTGACAGATGAGGGGCGCGATCCTTGACACTTGAGGGGC
AGAGTGCTGACAGATGAGGGGCGCACCTATTGACATTTGAGGGGCTGTCCACAGGCAGAAAATCCAGCAT
TTGCAAGGGTTTCCGCCCGTTTTTCGGCCACCGCTAACCTGTCTTTTAACCTGCTTTTAAACCAATATTT
ATAAACCTTGTTTTTAACCAGGGCTGCGCCCTGTGCGCGTGACCGCGCACGCCGAAGGGGGGTGCCCCCC
CTTCTCGAACCCTCCCGGCCCGCTAACGCGGGCCTCCCATCCCCCCAGGGGCTGCGCCCCTCGGCCGCGA
ACGGCCTCACCCCAAAAATGGCAGCGCTGGCCAATTCCCGAGTGCGCGGAACCCCTATTTGTTTATTTTT
CTAAATACATTCAAATATGTATCCGCTCATGAGACAATAACCCTGATAAATGCTTCAATAATATTGAAAA
AGGAAGAGTATGGCTAAAATGAGAATATCACCGGAATTGAAAAAACTGATCGAAAAATACCGCTGCGTAA
AAGATACGGAAGGAATGTCTCCTGCTAAGGTATATAAGCTGGTGGGAGAAAATGAAAACCTATATTTAAA
AATGACGGACAGCCGGTATAAAGGGACCACCTATGATGTGGAACGGGAAAAGGACATGATGCTATGGCTG
GAAGGAAAGCTGCCTGTTCCAAAGGTCCTGCACTTTGAACGGCATGATGGCTGGAGCAATCTGCTCATGA
GTGAGGCCGATGGCGTCCTTTGCTCGGAAGAGTATGAAGATGAACAAAGCCCTGAAAAGATTATCGAGCT
GTATGCGGAGTGCATCAGGCTCTTTCACTCCATCGACATATCGGATTGTCCCTATACGAATAGCTTAGAC
AGCCGCTTAGCCGAATTGGATTACTTACTGAATAACGATCTGGCCGATGTGGATTGCGAAAACTGGGAAG
AGGACACTCCATTTAAAGATCCGCGCGAGCTGTATGATTTTTTAAAGACGGAAAAGCCCGAAGAGGAACT
TGTCTTTTCCCACGGCGACCTGGGAGACAGCAACATCTTTGTGAAAGATGGCAAAGTAAGTGGCTTTATT
GATCTTGGGAGAAGCGGCAGGGCGGACAAGTGGTATGACATTGCCTTCTGCGTCCGGTCGCTCAGGGAGG
ATATCGGGGAAGAACAGTATGTCGAGCTATTTTTTGACTTACTGGGGATCAAGCCTGATTGGGAGAAAAT
AAAATATTATATTTTACTGGATGAATTGTTTTAGCTGTCAGACCAAGTTTACTCATATATACTTTAGATT
GATTTAAAACTTCATTTTTAATTTAAAAGGATCTAGGTGAAGATCCTTTTTGATAATCTCATGACCAAAA
TCCCTTAACGTGAGTTTTCGTTCCACTGAGCGTCAGACCCCGTAGAAAAGATCAAAGGATCTTCTTGAGA
TCCTTTTTTTCTGCGCGTAATCTGCTGCTTGCAAACAAAAAAACCACCGCTACCAGCGGTGGTTTGTTTG
CCGGATCAAGAGCTACCAACTCTTTTTCCGAAGGTAACTGGCTTCAGCAGAGCGCAGATACCAAATACTG
TTCTTCTAGTGTAGCCGTAGTTAGGCCACCACTTCAAGAACTCTGTAGCACCGCCTACATACCTCGCTCT
GCTAATCCTGTTACCAGTGGCTGCTGCCAGTGGCGATAAGTCGTGTCTTACCGGGTTGGACTCAAGACGA
TAGTTACCGGATAAGGCGCAGCGGTCGGGCTGAACGGGGGGTTCGTGCACACAGCCCAGCTTGGAGCGAA
CGACCTACACCGAACTGAGATACCTACAGCGTGAGCTATGAGAAAGCGCCACGCTTCCCGAAGGGAGAAA
GGCGGACAGGTATCCGGTAAGCGGCAGGGTCGGAACAGGAGAGCGCACGAGGGAGCTTCCAGGGGGAAAC
GCCTGGTATCTTTATAGTCCTGTCGGGTTTCGCCACCTCTGACTTGAGCGTCGATTTTTGTGATGCTCGT
CAGGGGGGCGGAGCCTATGGAAAAACGCCAGCAACGCGGCCTTTTTACGGTTCCTGGCAGATCCTAGATG
TGGCGCAACGATGCCGGCGACAAGCAGGAGCGCACCGACTTCTTCCGCATCAAGTGTTTTGGCTCTCAGG
CCGAGGCCCACGGCAAGTATTTGGGCAAGGGGTCGCTGGTATTCGTGCAGGGCAAGATTCGGAATACCAA
GTACGAGAAGGACGGCCAGACGGTCTACGGGACCGACTTCATTGCCGATAAGGTGGATTATCTGGACACC
AAGGCACCAGGCGGGTCAAATCAGGAATAAGGGCACATTGCCCCGGCGTGAGTCGGGGCAATCCCGCAAG
GAGGGTGAATGAATCGGACGTTTGACCGGAAGGCATACAGGCAAGAACTGATCGACGCGGGGTTTTCCGC
CGAGGATGCCGAAACCATCGCAAGCCGCACCGTCATGCGTGCGCCCCGCGAAACCTTCCAGTCCGTCGGC
TCGATGGTCCAGCAAGCTACGGCCAAGATCGAGCGCGACAGCGTGCAACTGGCTCCCCCTGCCCTGCCCG
CGCCATCGGCCGCCGTGGAGCGTTCGCGTCGTCTTGAACAGGAGGCGGCAGGTTTGGCGAAGTCGATGAC
CATCGACACGCGAGGAACTATGACGACCAAGAAGCGAAAAACCGCCGGCGAGGACCTGGCAAAACAGGTC
AGCGAGGCCAAGCAGGCCGCGTTGCTGAAACACACGAAGCAGCAGATCAAGGAAATGCAGCTTTCCTTGT
TCGATATTGCGCCGTGGCCGGACACGATGCGAGCGATGCCAAACGACACGGCCCGCTCTGCCCTGTTCAC
CACGCGCAACAAGAAAATCCCGCGCGAGGCGCTGCAAAACAAGGTCATTTTCCACGTCAACAAGGACGTG
AAGATCACCTACACCGGCGTCGAGCTGCGGGCCGACGATGACGAACTGGTGTGGCAGCAGGTGTTGGAGT
ACGCGAAGCGCACCCCTATCGGCGAGCCGATCACCTTCACGTTCTACGAGCTTTGCCAGGACCTGGGCTG
GTCGATCAATGGCCGGTATTACACGAAGGCCGAGGAATGCCTGTCGCGCCTACAGGCGACGGCGATGGGC
TTCACGTCCGACCGCGTTGGGCACCTGGAATCGGTGTCGCTGCTGCACCGCTTCCGCGTCCTGGACCGTG
GCAAGAAAACGTCCCGTTGCCAGGTCCTGATCGACGAGGAAATCGTCGTGCTGTTTGCTGGCGACCACTA
CACGAAATTCATATGGGAGAAGTACCGCAAGCTGTCGCCGACGGCCCGACGGATGTTCGACTATTTCAGC
TCGCACCGGGAGCCGTACCCGCTCAAGCTGGAAACCTTCCGCCTCATGTGCGGATCGGATTCCACCCGCG
TGAAGAAGTGGCGCGAGCAGGTCGGCGAAGCCTGCGAAGAGTTGCGAGGCAGCGGCCTGGTGGAACACGC
CTGGGTCAATGATGACCTGGTGCATTGCAAACGCTAGGGCCTTGTGGGGTCAGTTCCGGCTGGGGGTTCA
GCAGCCCCTGCTCGGATCTGTTGGACCGGACAGTAGTCATGGTTGATGGGCTGCCTGTATCG
Features (pLannotate 1.2.2; 17 found; start..end, strand, type, name):
     51..75      +  misc_feature   LB T-DNA repeat: left border repeat from nopaline C58 T-DNA
    984..1012    -  CDS            lacZα (fragment): LacZα fragment of β-galactosidase; lacZ fragment
   1034..1066    +  protein_bind   loxP: Cre-mediated recombination occurs in the 8-bp core sequence (GCATACAT). Cre recombinase
   1122..1621    +  promoter       PGK promoter: mouse phosphoglycerate kinase 1 promoter
   1636..2352    +  CDS            EBFP2: EBFP2 is a basic (constitutively fluorescent) blue fluorescent protein published in 2007, derived from Aequorea victoria. It is reported to be a rapidly-maturing monomer with moderate acid sensitivity.
   2405..2526    +  polyA_signal   SV40 poly(A) signal: SV40 polyadenylation signal
   2598..2969    +  CDS            BleoR: antibiotic-binding protein; Sh ble from Streptoalloteichus hindustanus; confers resistance to bleomycin, phleomycin, and Zeocin™
   2963..3046    +  CDS            HBB (fragment): HBB_PONPY - Experimental evidence at transcript level: Swiss-Prot protein existence level 2. Involved in oxygen transport from the lung to the various peripheral tissues. From Pongo pygmaeus (Bornean orangutan).
   3117..3172    +  polyA_signal   β-globin poly(A) signal: rabbit β-globin polyadenylation signal (Gil and Proudfoot, 1987)
   3536..3559    +  CDS            PuroR (fragment): puromycin N-acetyltransferase; pac from Streptomyces; confers resistance to puromycin
   3560..3592    +  protein_bind   lox2272: Cre-mediated recombination occurs in the 8-bp core sequence (GGATACTT). lox2272 sites are compatible with each other, but incompatible with loxP or loxN sites (Lee and Saito, 1988). Cre recombinase
   4452..4476    +  misc_feature   RB T-DNA repeat: right border repeat from nopaline C58 T-DNA
   4573..5204    +  rep_origin     oriV: incP origin of replication
   5295..5399    +  promoter       AmpR promoter: bla
   5400..6194    +  CDS            KanR: aminoglycoside phosphotransferase; aphA-3; confers resistance to kanamycin
   6365..6953    +  rep_origin     ori: high-copy-number ColE1/pMB1/pBR322/pUC origin of replication
   7289..8434    +  CDS            trfA: TRFA_ECOLX - Experimental evidence at protein level: Swiss-Prot protein existence level 1. Also involved in plasmid copy number control, promoting intermolecular coupling of protein bound iterons at oriV, which inhibits replication initiation. From Escherichia coli.
