[The description below was written by a language model from this plasmid's Addgene catalogue record and pLannotate feature annotations shown in this document.]
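Description:
CLYBL-Bxb1-LP-v2-TC is a donor (targeting) plasmid for placing a Bxb1 recombinase landing pad into the human CLYBL safe-harbour locus. The associated work used it to generate acceptor human iPSC lines into which DNA payloads can later be integrated. The catalogue lists a pBR322/pUC-type backbone of about 8.5 kb, maintained at high copy in E. coli under kanamycin selection. The feature table shows a KanR gene driven by the bla promoter and a ColE1/pUC origin. It also shows an incP oriV with trfA and nopaline T-DNA left and right border repeats, which suggests the backbone derives from a binary-type vector; these elements have no stated role in the mammalian application.

The roughly 2.5 kb insert is described as loxP-EBFP2-attP-BleoR-lox251. In the annotation, a loxP site is followed by a mouse PGK promoter driving the blue fluorescent protein EBFP2 with an SV40 polyadenylation signal. Next comes a BleoR (Zeocin resistance) coding sequence with a β-globin-derived 3′ region and poly(A) signal, and then a second, heterospecific lox site. The software labels that site lox2272, whereas the catalogue calls it lox251. The Bxb1 attP site is not annotated but, going by the insert name, should lie in the unannotated stretch between the EBFP2 cassette and BleoR. No promoter is annotated immediately upstream of BleoR, and the record does not state how it is expressed. The unannotated stretches between the T-DNA borders and the lox sites presumably hold the CLYBL homology arms, though these are not called out.

EBFP2 marks cells carrying the landing pad and attP receives Bxb1-mediated payload integration. The incompatible lox pair would allow Cre-mediated removal of auxiliary sequences.
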