Addgene plasmid #194327: CLYBL-Bxb1-LP-v2-TC
Purpose: CLYBL targeting construct with the Bxb1 landing pad version 2 cassette.
Depositing lab: Richard Davis. Depositing organization: Leiden University Medical Center. Publication: Generation of AAVS1 and CLYBL STRAIGHT-IN v2 acceptor human iPSC lines for integrating DNA payloads. Blanch-Asensio A, van der Vaart B, Vinagre M, Groen E, Arendzen C, Freund C, Geijsen N, Mummery CL, Davis RP. Stem Cell Res. 2023 Feb;66:102991. doi: 10.1016/j.scr.2022.102991. Epub 2022 Dec 5. PubMed 36495703.
Backbone
  Vector backbone: pBR322/pUC
  Backbone size w/o insert (bp): 6000
  Total vector size (bp): 8499
  Vector type: Mammalian Expression, Cre/Lox, Synthetic Biology
  Selectable markers: Zeocin
Growth in bacteria
  Bacterial resistance: Kanamycin, 50 μg/mL
  Growth temperature: 37°C
  Growth strain: DH5alpha
  Copy number: High Copy
Gene/Insert
  Gene/Insert name: loxP-EBFP2-attP-BleoR-lox251
  Species: H. sapiens (human)
  Insert size (bp): 2500
Terms and licenses: Academic/Nonprofit Terms; Industry Terms: Not Available to Industry
How to cite: CLYBL-Bxb1-LP-v2-TC was a gift from Richard Davis (Addgene plasmid # 194327 ; http://n2t.net/addgene:194327 ; RRID:Addgene_194327)
